>Addgene plasmid #69589 | pCRII-1.1-1.10a | depositor partial sequence | sequence record 123167 | a chain cDNA
ATGGACAAGATTCTGACAGCAACGTTTTTACTCCTAGGCCTTCACCTAGCTGGGGTGAATGGCCAGCAGC
AGGAGAAACGTGACCAGCAGCAGGTGAGACAAAGTCCCCAATCTCTGACAGTCTGGGAAGGAGAGACCGC
AATTCTGAACTGCAGTTATGAGGACAGCACTTTTAACTACTTCCCATGGTACCAGCAGTTCCCTGGGGAA
GGCCCTGCACTCCTGATATCCATACGTTCAGTGTCCGATAAAAAGGAAGATGGACGATTCACAATCTTCT
TCAATAAAAGGGAGAAAAAGCTCTCCTTGCACATCACAGACTCTCAGCCTGGAGACTCAGCTACCTACTT
CTGTGCAGCAAGGGGTAACAGAATCTTCTTTGGTGATGGGACGCAGCTGGTGGTGAAGCCCAACATCCAG
AACCCAGAACCTGCTGTGTACCAGTTAAAAGATCCTCGGTCTCAGGACAGCACCCTCTGCCTGTTCACCG
ACTTTGACTCCCAAATCAATGTGCCGAAAACCATGGAATCTGGAACGTTCATCACTGACAAAACTGTGCT
GGACATGAAAGCTATGGATTCCAAGAGCAATGGGGCCATTGCCTGGAGCAACCAGACAAGCTTCACCTGC
CAAGATATCTTCAAAGAGACCAACGCCACCTACCCCAGTTCAGACGTTCCCTGTGATGCCACGTTGACTG
AGAAAAGCTTTGAAACAGATATGAACCTAAACTTTCAAAACCTGTCAGTTATGGGACTCCGAATCCTCCT
GCTGAAAGTAGCCGGATTTAACCTGCTCATGACGCTGAGACTGTGGTCCAGT
