>Addgene plasmid #69589 | pCRII-1.1-1.10a | addgene partial sequence | sequence record 124874 | pBR322ori-F 5'-GGGAAACGCCTGGTATCTTT-3'
GCCACCTCTGACTTGAGCGTCGATTTTTGTGATGCTCGTCAGGGGGGCGGAGCCTATGGAAAAACGCCAG
CAACGCGGCCTTTTTACGGTTCCTGGCCTTTTGCTGGCCTTTTGCTCACATGTTCTTTCCTGCGTTATCC
CCTGATTCTGTGGATAACCGTATTACCGCCTTTGAGTGAGCTGATACCGCTCGCCGCAGCCGAACGACCG
AGCGCAGCGAGTCAGTGAGCGAGGAAGCGGAAGAGCGCCCAATACGCAAACCGCCTCTCCCCGCGCGTTG
GCCGATTCATTAATGCAGCTGGCACGACAGGTTTCCCGACTGGAAAGCGGGCAGTGAGCGCAACGCAATT
AATGTGAGTTAGCTCACTCATTAGGCACCCCAGGCTTTACACTTTATGCTTCCGGCTCGTATGTTGTGTG
GAATTGTGAGCGGATAACAATTTCACACAGGAAACAGCTATGACCATGATTACGCCAAGCTATTTAGGTG
ACACTATAGAATACTCAAGCTATGCATCAAGCTTGGTACCGAGCTCGGATCCACTAGTAACGGCCGCCAG
TGTGCTGGAATTCGGCTTCAGATCTCAACTGGACCACAGTCTCAGCGTCATGAGCAGGTTAAATCCGGCT
ACTTTCAGCAGGAGGATTCGGAGTCCCATAACTGACAGGTTTTGAAAGTTTAGGTTCATATCTGTTTCAA
AGCTTTTCTCAGTCAACGTGGCATCACAGGGAACGTCTGAACTGGGGTAGGTGGCGTTGGTCTCTTTGAA
GATATCTTGGCAGGTGAAGCTTGTCTGGTTGCTCCAGGCAATGGCCCCATTGCTCTTGGAATCCATAGCT
TTCATGTCC
