>Addgene plasmid #69589 | pCRII-1.1-1.10a | addgene partial sequence | sequence record 124877 | F1ori-R 5'-AGGGAAGAAAGCGAAAGGAG-3'
CTGGCAGTGTACGGTCACGCTGCGCGTAACCACCACACCCGCCGCGCTTAATGCGCCGCTACAGGGCGCG
TCCATTCGCCATTCAGGCTGCGCAACTGTTGGGAAGGGCGATCGGTGCGGGCCTCTTCGCTATTACGCCA
GCTGGCGAAAGGGGGATGTGCTGCAAGGCGATTAAGTTGGGTAACGCCAGGGTTTTCCCAGTCACGACGT
TGTAAAACGACGGCCAGTGAATTGTAATACGACTCACTATAGGGCGAATTGGGCCCTCTAGATGCATGCT
CGAGCGGCCGCCAGTGTGATGGATATCTGCAGAATTCGGCTTGGATCCAGGAATGGACAAGATTCTGACA
GCAACGTTTTTACTCCTAGGCCTTCACCTAGCTGGGGTGAATGGCCAGCAGCAGGAGAAACGTGACCAGC
AGCAGGTGAGACAAAGTCCCCAATCTCTGACAGTCTGGGAAGGAGAGACCGCAATTCTGAACTGCAGTTA
TGAGGACAGCACTTTTAACTACTTCCCATGGTACCAGCAGTTCCCTGGGGAAGGCCCTGCACTCCTGATA
TCCATACGTTCAGTGTCCGATAAAAAGGAAGATGGACGATTCACAATCTTCTTCAATAAAAGGGAGAAAA
AGCTCTCCTTGCACATCACAGACTCTCAGCCTGGAGACTCAGCTACCTACTTCTGTGCAGCAAGGGGTAA
CAGAATCTTCTTTGGTGATGGGACGCAGCTGGTGGTGAAGCCCAACATCCAGAACCCAGAACCTGCTGTG
TACCAGTTAAAAGATCCTCGGTCTCAGGACAGCACCCTCTGCCTGTTCACCGACTTTGACTCC
