[The description below was written by a language model from this plasmid's Addgene catalogue record.]
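Description:
pCRII-1.1-1.10a is a bacterial cloning plasmid that carries the cDNA for the alpha chain of the OT-II T cell receptor, inserted into the commercial pCRII backbone (about 3.9 kb without insert). The record lists the vector type as bacterial expression, but pCRII is essentially a PCR-product cloning and storage vector. It is maintained in standard E. coli cloning strains under ampicillin selection, and the copy number is recorded as unknown. No feature table accompanies the entry, so the origin of replication and other backbone elements are not itemised.

The insert is a mouse Tcra cDNA of roughly 800 bp, designated TCR alpha clone 1.1. It was introduced by TOPO cloning and is flanked by a BamHI site at the 5′ end and a BglII site at the 3′ end, both of which remain intact, so the cDNA can be excised as a fragment with compatible cohesive ends for transfer into other vectors. T7 and SP6 primer sites on either side of the insert are listed for sequence verification. The record does not describe a eukaryotic promoter, tags or reporters, so the plasmid is not itself suited to expressing the receptor chain in mammalian cells.

The construct serves as a source clone for the OT-II alpha chain. The associated publication concerns TCR transgenic mice built from cDNA-based alpha- and beta-chain genes placed under heterologous regulatory elements, which suggests this cDNA was subcloned into such expression cassettes. It would need to be paired with the corresponding beta chain to reconstitute the receptor.
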