Addgene plasmid #69589: pCRII-1.1-1.10a
Purpose: OT-II TCR a chain cDNA in pCRII
Depositing lab: Francis R. Carbone. Depositing organization: Monash University. Publication: Defective TCR expression in transgenic mice constructed using cDNA-based alpha- and beta-chain genes under the control of heterologous regulatory elements. Barnden MJ, Allison J, Heath WR, Carbone FR. Immunol Cell Biol. 1998 Feb;76(1):34-40. 10.1046/j.1440-1711.1998.00709.x PubMed 9553774.
Backbone
  Vector backbone: pCRII
  Backbone manufacturer: Invitrogen
  Backbone size w/o insert (bp): 3900
  Vector type: Bacterial Expression
Growth in bacteria
  Bacterial resistance: Ampicillin, 100 μg/mL
  Growth temperature: 37°C
  Growth strain: DH5alpha
  Copy number: Unknown
Gene/Insert
  Gene/Insert name: TCR alpha clone 1.1 (alt name: T cell receptor alpha chain)
  Species: M. musculus (mouse)
  Insert size (bp): 800
  Entrez Gene: Tcra (a.k.a. Tcralpha)
  Cloning method: TOPO Cloning; 5′ cloning site BamHI (not destroyed); 3′ cloning site BglII (not destroyed)
  Sequencing primers: 5′ T7; 3′ SP6
Terms and licenses: Academic/Nonprofit Terms; Industry Terms: Not Available to Industry
How to cite: pCRII-1.1-1.10a was a gift from Francis R. Carbone (Addgene plasmid # 69589 ; http://n2t.net/addgene:69589 ; RRID:Addgene_69589)
